Addgene plasmid #64382: pRPR1_c4gRNA_RPR1t
Purpose: encodes c4 gRNA
Depositing lab: Timothy Lu. Depositing organization: Massachusetts Institute of Technology. Publication: Tunable and Multifunctional Eukaryotic Transcription Factors Based on CRISPR/Cas. Farzadfard F, Perli SD, Lu TK. ACS Synth Biol. 2013 Sep 11. 10.1021/sb400081r PubMed 23977949.
Backbone
  Vector backbone: pRS425
  Backbone size w/o insert (bp): 4000
  Total vector size (bp): 4020
  Vector type: Yeast Expression
Growth in bacteria
  Bacterial resistance: Ampicillin, 100 μg/mL
  Growth temperature: 37°C
  Growth strain: DH5alpha
  Copy number: High Copy
Gene/Insert
  Gene/Insert name: c4 gRNA
  gRNA/shRNA sequence: ATATCGAATTCCTGCAGCCC
  Species: S. cerevisiae (budding yeast)
Terms and licenses: Academic/Nonprofit Terms; Industry Terms: Not Available to Industry
How to cite: pRPR1_c4gRNA_RPR1t was a gift from Timothy Lu (Addgene plasmid # 64382 ; http://n2t.net/addgene:64382 ; RRID:Addgene_64382)
