[The description below was written by a language model from this plasmid's Addgene catalogue record.]
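Description:
pRPR1_c4gRNA_RPR1t is a yeast expression plasmid built on the pRS425 backbone that encodes a single CRISPR guide RNA, designated c4, for use in Saccharomyces cerevisiae. It is propagated in E. coli as a high-copy plasmid under ampicillin selection. pRS425 is generally known as a 2μ-based, multicopy E. coli–yeast shuttle vector carrying a LEU2 auxotrophic marker, although the record itself lists neither the yeast origin nor the yeast selection marker. No feature table is provided. The recorded total size of about 4 kb, only some 20 bp larger than the stated backbone, appears to count just the guide's targeting segment as the insert.

The promoter and terminator are not listed as separate fields, but the plasmid name indicates that the c4 gRNA is placed between the RPR1 promoter and the RPR1 terminator. RPR1 is the yeast gene for the RNase P RNA component and is transcribed by RNA polymerase III. Its regulatory elements are therefore a suitable way to produce a small, non-polyadenylated, uncapped transcript such as a guide RNA. The plasmid carries no Cas9 gene according to the record, so the guide would have to be combined with a separately supplied Cas9 or Cas9-derived protein.

The associated publication concerns tunable, multifunctional eukaryotic transcription factors based on CRISPR/Cas. This suggests the c4 guide is meant to recruit such a Cas9-based regulator to a defined target site in yeast to modulate transcription, probably as one of a series of guides directed at different positions. The record does not state what locus or reporter the c4 site lies in.
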