>Addgene plasmid #64382 | pRPR1_c4gRNA_RPR1t | addgene partial sequence | sequence record 112664 | T7 5'-TAATACGACTCACTATAGGG-3'
GTTTCACAGACTGTGTCAATGACTTCACAACATCAAAGCTAACCAATAAGGAACAAACATGCATCATGAA
GTGCTCAGAAAAGTTCTTGAAGCATACGCGAACGTGTAGGGCAGCGTTTCCAAGAACAAAACGCTGCCTT
GGGACAAGGCTTGGGCCGATAAGGTGTACTGGCGTATATATATCTAATTATGTATCTCTGGTGTAGCCCA
TTTTTAGCATGTAAATATAAAGAGAAACCATATCTAATCTAACCAAATCCAAACAAAATTCAATAGTTAC
TATCGCTTTTTTCTTTCTGTATCGCAAATAAGTGAAAATTAAAAAAGAAAGATTAAATTGGAAGTTGGAT
ATGGCTCGAGAAAAAAGCACCGACTCGGTGCCACTTTTTCAAGTCGATAACGGACTAGCCTTATTTTAAC
TTGCTATTTCTAGCTCTAAAACGGGCTGCAGGAATTCGATATAAGCTTCTGCCAATCGCAGCTCCCAGAG
TTTCGTTCCCAGCCGCGAGCACCACAGCGTACCATGTGCGCCACGAGGCCTCAAACGTAAAACAATCGAT
ACGAAAAGAAACAGACTATAGGGGAGTATAGAGACAGCCGGCCAATAAGA
